Addgene plasmid #36955: pCMMP-LMP1-IRES-eGFP
Depositing lab: Bill Sugden. Depositing organization: University of Wisconsin, Madison. Publication: The Latent Membrane Protein 1 (LMP1) Oncogene of Epstein-Barr Virus Can Simultaneously Induce and Inhibit Apoptosis in B Cells. Pratt ZL, Zhang J, Sugden B. J Virol. 2012 Apr;86(8):4380-93. Epub 2012 Feb 8. 10.1128/JVI.06966-11 PubMed 22318153.
Backbone
  Vector backbone: pCMMP-MCS-IRES-eGFP
  Backbone manufacturer: Addgene plasmid #36953
  Backbone size w/o insert (bp): 7037
  Total vector size (bp): 8495
  Vector type: Mammalian Expression, Retroviral
Growth in bacteria
  Bacterial resistance: Ampicillin, 100 μg/mL
  Growth temperature: 30°C
  Growth strain: Stbl3
  Copy number: Unknown
Gene/Insert
  Gene/Insert name: LMP1 (alt name: latent membrane protein 1 (LMP1) of Epstein-Barr virus (EBV))
  Entrez Gene: LMP-1 (a.k.a. HHV4_LMP-1)
  Promoter: CMV
  Cloning method: Restriction Enzyme; 5′ cloning site NA (unknown if destroyed); 3′ cloning site NA (unknown if destroyed)
  Sequencing primers: 5′ pLXSN_5
Terms and licenses: Academic/Nonprofit Terms; Industry Terms: Not Available to Industry
Depositor comments: Sugden lab plasmid p3455 Please note that the full plasmid sequence provided by the depositing laboratory and Addgene's sequencing results differ from GenBank entry YP_401722.1 by three polymorphisms: F106Y, I122L and M129I. These differences result from the particular EBV isolate. For more information please see the following article: https://www.ncbi.nlm.nih.gov/pubmed/7931160
How to cite: pCMMP-LMP1-IRES-eGFP was a gift from Bill Sugden (Addgene plasmid # 36955 ; http://n2t.net/addgene:36955 ; RRID:Addgene_36955)
