[The description below was written by a language model from this plasmid's Addgene catalogue record and pLannotate feature annotations shown in this document.]
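Description:
pCMMP-LMP1-IRES-eGFP is an 8,495 bp Moloney murine leukemia virus-based retroviral vector for mammalian expression, built by inserting the latent membrane protein 1 (LMP1) gene of Epstein-Barr virus into the pCMMP-MCS-IRES-eGFP backbone. It is maintained in E. coli through a high-copy ColE1/pUC-type origin and selected with ampicillin via the β-lactamase gene. The backbone also carries remnants of pUC/pBR322 sequences (lac promoter/operator, lacZα, rop and bom fragments) that have no role in the payload.

The viral transcription unit begins with a hybrid 5′ end in which the CMV immediate-early enhancer and promoter elements sit upstream of a partial MMLV LTR, so that genomic RNA is driven by CMV in transfected packaging cells. This is followed by the MMLV packaging signal, a truncated gag region lacking its start codon (which extends the packaging signal), and a pol fragment containing the splice acceptor. The LMP1 coding sequence comes next, then an EMCV IRES and EGFP, and the unit closes with a short env remnant and a 3′ MMLV LTR. LMP1 and EGFP are therefore translated from one bicistronic transcript, which allows transduced, LMP1-expressing cells to be identified or sorted by green fluorescence.

LMP1 acts as a constitutively active, CD40-like receptor that activates NF-κB and related pathways. The depositor notes that this allele differs from the reference protein by three isolate-specific polymorphisms (F106Y, I122L, M129I). The associated publication used the construct to study LMP1's effects on apoptosis in B cells.
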