Features (pLannotate 1.2.2; 24 found; start..end, strand, type, name):
      1..25      -  misc_feature   MCS (fragment): pUC18/19 multiple cloning site
     22..387     +  enhancer       CMV enhancer: human cytomegalovirus immediate early enhancer
    460..477     -  promoter       CMV promoter (fragment): human cytomegalovirus (CMV) immediate early promoter
    540..591     +  promoter       CMVd2 promoter: truncated human cytomegalovirus (CMV) immediate early promoter that yields moderately reduced expression relative to the full-length promoter
    605..749     +  LTR            3' LTR (ΔU3) (fragment): self-inactivating 3' long terminal repeat (LTR) from Moloney murine leukemia virus
    813..1012    +  misc_feature   MMLV Ψ: packaging signal of Moloney murine leukemia virus (MMLV)
   1064..1152    +  misc_feature   MESV Ψ (fragment): packaging signal of murine embryonic stem cell virus
   1239..1651    +  CDS            gag (truncated) (fragment): truncated Moloney murine leukemia virus (MMLV) gag gene lacking the start codon
   1661..1836    +  misc_feature   pol region (fragment): Moloney murine leukemia virus (MMLV) pol region containing the splice acceptor site
   1860..3017    +  CDS            LMP1: LMP1_EBVB9 - Experimental evidence at protein level: Swiss-Prot protein existence level 1. Acts as a CD40 functional homolog to prevent apoptosis of infected B-lymphocytes and drive their proliferation. Functions as a constitutively active tumor necrosis factor receptor that induces the activation of several signaling pathways, including those of the NF- kappa-B family. LMP1 signaling leads to up-regulation of antiapoptotic proteins and provide growth signals in latently infected cells. Interacts with host UBE2I and subsequently affects the sumoylation state of several cellular proteins. For e
   3327..3878    +  misc_feature   IRES: internal ribosome entry site (IRES) of the encephalomyocarditis virus (EMCV)
   3890..4609    +  CDS            EGFP: the original enhanced GFP (Yang et al., 1996) mammalian codon-optimized
   4630..4727    +  CDS            env (fragment): murine leukemia virus gPr80 envelope polyprotein precursor; env; proteolytically cleaved into gp70SU and p15TM subunits
   4769..5349    +  LTR            LTR: long terminal repeat from Moloney murine leukemia virus
   5900..5916    -  protein_bind   lac operator: The lac repressor binds to the lac operator to inhibit transcription in E. coli. This inhibition can be relieved by adding lactose or isopropyl-β-D-thiogalactopyranoside (IPTG). lac repressor encoded by lacI
   5924..5954    -  promoter       lac promoter: promoter for the E. coli lac operon
   5969..5990    -  protein_bind   CAP binding site: CAP binding activates transcription in the presence of cAMP. E. coli catabolite activator protein
   6003..6095    -  CDS            lacI (fragment): lac repressor; lacI; The lac repressor binds to the lac operator to inhibit transcription in E. coli. This inhibition can be relieved by adding lactose or isopropyl-β-D-thiogalactopyranoside (IPTG).
   6278..6866    -  rep_origin     ori: high-copy-number ColE1/pMB1/pBR322/pUC origin of replication
   7037..7897    -  CDS            AmpR: β-lactamase; bla; confers resistance to ampicillin, carbenicillin, and related antibiotics
   7898..8002    -  promoter       AmpR promoter: bla
   8097..8132    +  CDS            rop (fragment): Rop protein, which maintains plasmids at low copy number; rop
   8234..8333    +  misc_feature   bom (fragment): basis of mobility region from pBR322
   8339..8493    -  CDS            lacZα (fragment): LacZα fragment of β-galactosidase; lacZ fragment
>Addgene plasmid #36955 | pCMMP-LMP1-IRES-eGFP | depositor full sequence | sequence record 46311 | pCMMP-LMP1-IRES-eGFP sequence 8495 bps
AAGCTTGCATGCCTGCAGGTCGACTAGTTATTAATAGTAATCAATTACGGGGTCATTAGTTCATAGCCCA
TATTGGAGTTCCGCGTTACATAACTTACGGTAAATGGCCCGCCTGGCTGACCGCCCAACGACCCCCGCCC
CTTGACGTCAATAATGACGTATGTTCCCATAGTAACGCCAATAGGGACTTTCCATTGACGTCAATGGGTG
GAGTATTTACGGTAAACTGCCCACTTGGCAGTACATCAAGTGTATCATATGCCAAGTACGCCCCCTATTG
ACGTCAATGACGGTAAATGGCCCGCCTGGCATTATGCCCAGTACATGACCTTATGGGACTTTCCTACTTG
GCAGTACATCTACGTATTAGTCATCGCTATTACCATGGTGATGCGGTTGTGGCAGTACATCAATGGGCGT
GGATAGCGGTTTGACTCACGGGGATTTCCAAGTCTCCACCCCATTGACGTCAATGGGAGTTTGTTTTGGC
ACCAAAATCAACGGGACTTTCCAAAATGTCGTAACAACTCCGCCCCATTGACGCAAATGGGCGGTAGGCG
TGTACGGTGGGAGGTCTATATAAGCAGAGCTCGTTTAGTGAACCGGCGCCAGTCCTCCGATAGACTGCGT
CGCCCGGGTACCCGTGTTCTCAATAAACCCTCTTGCAGTTGCATCCGACTCGTGGTCTCGCTGTTCCTTG
GGAGGGTCTCCTCTGAGTGATTGACTACCCGTCAGCGGGGTCTTTCATTTGGAGGTTCCACCGAGATTTG
GAGACCCCTGCCCAGGGACCACCGACCCCCCCGCCGGGAGGTAAGCTGGCCAGCAACTTATCTGTGTCTG
TCCGATTGTCTAGTGTCTATGACTGATTTTATGCGCCTGCGTCGGTACTAGTTAGCTAACTAGCTCTGTA
TCTGGCGGACCCGTGGTGGAACTGACGAGTTCGGAACACCCGGCCGCAACCCTGGGAGACGTCCCAGGGA
CTTCGGGGGCCGTTTTTGTGGCCCGACCTGAGTCCTAAAATCCCGATCGTTTAGGACTCTTTGGTGCACC
CCCCTTAGAGGAGGGATATGTGGTTCTGGTAGGAGACGAGAACCTAAAACAGTTCCCGCCTCCGTCTGAA
TTTTTGCTTTCGGTTTGGGACCGAAGCCGCGCCGCGCGTCTTGTCTGCTGCAGCATCGTTCTGTGTTGTC
TCTGTCTGACTGTGTTTCTGTATTTGTCTGAAAATATGGGCCCGGGCTAGACTGTTACCACTCCCTTAAG
TTTGACCTTAGGTCACTGGAAAGATGTCGAGCGGATCGCTCACAACCAGTCGGTAGATGTCAAGAAGAGA
CGTTGGGTTACCTTCTGCTCTGCAGAATGGCCAACCTTTAACGTCGGATGGCCGCGAGACGGCACCTTTA
ACCGAGACCTCATCACCCAGGTTAAGATCAAGGTCTTTTCACCTGGCCCGCATGGACACCCAGACCAGGT
CCCCTACATCGTGACCTGGGAAGCCTTGGCTTTTGACCCCCCTCCCTGGGTCAAGCCCTTTGTACACCCT
AAGCCTCCGCCTCCTCTTCCTCCATCCGCCCCGTCTCTCCCCCTTGAACCTCCTCGTTCGACCCCGCCTC
GATCCTCCCTTTATCCAGCCCTCACTCCTTCTCTAGGCGCCCCCATATGGCCATATGAGATCTTATATGG
GGCACCCCCGCCCCTTGTAAACTTCCCTGACCCTGACATGACAAGAGTTACTAACAGCCCCTCTCTCCAA
GCTCACTTACAGGCTCTCTACTTAGTCCAGCACGAAGTCTGGAGACCTCTGGCGGCAGCCTACCAAGAAC
AACTGGACCGACCGGTCAATTCCCGGGGATCCGTTGAGGATGGAACACGACCTTGAGAGGGGCCCACCGG
GCCCGCGACGGCCCCCTCGAGGACCCCCCCTCTCCTCTTCCCTAGGCCTTGCTCTCCTTCTCCTCCTCTT
GGCGCTACTGTTTTGGCTGTACATCGTTATGAGTGACTGGACTGGAGGAGCCCTCCTTGTCCTCTATTCC
TTTGCTCTCATGCTTATAATTATAATTTTGATCATCTTTATCTTCAGAAGAGACCTTCTCTGTCCACTTG
GAGCCCTTTGTATACTCCTACTGATGATCACCCTCCTGCTCATCGCTCTCTGGAATTTGCACGGACAGGC
ATTGTACCTTGGAATTGTGCTGTTCATCTTCGGGTGCTTACTTGTCTTAGGTCTCTGGATCTACTTATTG
GAGATTCTCTGGCGACTTGGTGCCACCATCTGGCAGCTTTTGGCCTTCTTCCTAGCCTTCTTCCTAGACC
TCATCCTGCTCATTATTGCTCTCTATCTACAACAAAACTGGTGGACTCTATTGGTTGATCTCCTTTGGCT
CCTCCTGTTTCTGGCGATTTTAATCTGGATGTATTACCATGGACAACGACACAGTGATGAACACCACCAC
GATGACTCCCTCCCGCACCCTCAACAAGCTACCGATGATTCTGGCCATGAATCTGACTCTAACTCCAACG
AGGGCAGACACCACCTGCTCGTGAGTGGAGCCGGCGACGGACCCCCACTCTGCTCTCAAAACCTAGGCGC
ACCTGGAGGTGGTCCTGACAATGGCCCACAGGACCCTGACAACACTGATGACAATGGCCCACAGGACCCT
GACAACACTGATGACAATGGCCCACATGACCCGCTGCCTCAGGACCCTGACAACACTGATGACAATGGCC
CACAGGACCCTGACAACACTGATGACAATGGCCCACATGACCCGCTGCCTCATAGCCCTAGCGACTCTGC
TGGAAATGATGGAGGCCCTCCACAATTGACGGAAGAGGTTGAAAACAAAGGAGGTGACCAGGGCCCGCCT
TTGATGACAGACGGAGGCGGCGGTCATAGTCATGATTCCGGCCATGGCGGCGGTGATCCACACCTTCCTA
CGCTGCTTTTGGGTTCTTCTGGTTCCGGTGGAGATGATGACGACCCCCACGGCCCAGTTCAGCTAAGCTA
CTATGACTAACCTTTCTTTACTTCTAGGCATTACCATGTCATAGGCTTGCCTGACTGACTCTCCCTCCAT
TTACTGGGAATGCCTTAGCTAATCACCTTAACTGGCACACACTCCCTTAGCCACACTGTCTGTCTAGGCT
GAAAAGCCACATTCATATTCTATTTCAAAACAAGGGGAAAGGAGGACATGCGAGAATTGGCAGACACCTT
TACCCAGCCCTTAACACACCACACAGGTAGCAAGGACCCGGGTCTGGCCACTCGAGACGCGTATGCATGT
ATACCTCGAGGATCCGGAATTCCGCCCCCCCCCCTAACGTTACTGGCCGAAGCCGCTTGGAATAAGGCCG
GTGTGCGTTTGTCTATATGTTATTTTCCACCATATTGCCGTCTTTTGGCAATGTGAGGGCCCGGAAACCT
GGCCCTGTCTTCTTGACGAGCATTCCTAGGGGTCTTTCCCCTCTCGCCAAAGGAATGCAAGGTCTGTTGA
ATGTCGTGAAGGAAGCAGTTCCTCTGGAAGCTTCTTGAAGACAAACAACGTCTGTAGCGACCCTTTGCAG
GCAGCGGAACCCCCCACCTGGCGACAGGTGCCTCTGCGGCCAAAAGCCACGTGTATAAGATACACCTGCA
AAGGCGGCACAACCCCAGTGCCACGTTGTGAGTTGGATAGTTGTGGAAAGAGTCAAATGGCTCTCCTCAA
GCGTATTCAACAAGGGGCTGAAGGATGCCCAGAAGGTACCCCATTGTATGGGATCTGATCTGGGGCCTCG
GTGCACATGCTTTACATGTGTTTAGTCGAGGTTAAAAAACGTCTAGGCCCCCCGAACCACGGGGACGTGG
TTTTCCTTTGAAAAACACGATGATAATATGGCCACAACCATGGTGAGCAAGGGCGAGGAGCTGTTCACCG
GGGTGGTGCCCATCCTGGTCGAGCTGGACGGCGACGTAAACGGCCACAAGTTCAGCGTGTCCGGCGAGGG
CGAGGGCGATGCCACCTACGGCAAGCTGACCCTGAAGTTCATCTGCACCACCGGCAAGCTGCCCGTGCCC
TGGCCCACCCTCGTGACCACCTTCACCTACGGCGTGCAGTGCTTCAGCCGCTACCCCGACCACATGAAGC
AGCACGACTTCTTCAAGTCCGCCATGCCCGAAGGCTACGTCCAGGAGCGCACCATCTTCTTCAAGGACGA
CGGCAACTACAAGACCCGCGCCGAGGTGAAGTTCGAGGGCGACACCCTGGTGAACCGCATCGAGCTGAAG
GGCATCGACTTCAAGGAGGACGGCAACATCCTGGGGCACAAGCTGGAGTACAACTACAACAGCCACAACG
TCTATATCATGGCCGACAAGCAGAAGAACGGCATCAAGGTGAACTTCAAGATCCGCCACAACATCGAGGA
CGGCAGCGTGCAGCTCGCCGACCACTACCAGCAGAACACCCCCATCGGCGACGGCCCCGTGCTGCTGCCC
GACAACCACTACCTGAGCACCCAGTCCGCCCTGAGCAAAGACCCCAACGAGAAGCGCGATCACATGGTCC
TGCTGGAGTTCGTGACCGCCGCCGGGATCACTCTCGGCATGGACGAGCTGTACAAGTAATGAATTAATTA
AGAATTCCGGATTAGTCCAATTTGTTAAAGACAGGATATCAGTGGTCCAGGCTCTAGTTTTGACTCAACA
ATATCACCAGCTGAAGCCTATAGAGTACGAGCCATAGATAAAATAAAAGATTTTATTTAGTCTCCAGAAA
AAGGGGGGAATGAAAGACCCCACCTGTAGGTTTGGCAAGCTAGCTTAAGTAACGCCATTTTGCAAGGCAT
GGAAAATACATAACTGAGAATAGAGAAGTTCAGATCAAGGTTAGGAACAGAGAGACAGCAGAATATGGGC
CAAACAGGATATCTGTGGTAAGCAGTTCCTGCCCCGCTCAGGGCCAAGAACAGTTGGAACAGGAGAATAT
GGGCCAAACAGGATATCTGTGGTAAGCAGTTCCTGCCCCGGCTCAGGGCCAAGAACAGATGGTCCCCAGA
TGCGGTCCCGCCCTCAGCAGTTTCTAGAGAACCATCAGATGTTTCCAGGGTGCCCCAAGGACCTGAAATG
ACCCTGTGCCTTATTTGAACTAACCAATCAGTTCGCTTCTCGCTTCTGTTCGCGCGCTTCTGCTCCCCGA
GCTCAATAAAAGAGCCCACAACCCCTCACTCGGCGCGCCAGTCCTCCGATAGACTGCGTCGCCCGGGTAC
CCGTGTTCTCAATAAACCCTCTTGCAGTTGCATCCGACTCGTGGTCTCGCTGTTCCTTGGGAGGGTCTCC
TCTGAGTGATTGACTACCCGTCAGCGGGGTCTTTCAGTTTCTCCCACCTACACAGGTCTCACTAACATTC
CTGATGTGCCGCAGGGACTCCGTCAGCCCGGTTTTTGTTTATAATAAAATGCAAGAACAGTGTTCCCTTC
AAGCCAGACTACATCCTGACTCTCGGCTTTATAAAAGAATGTTGAAGGGCTCTGTGGACTATCTGCCACA
CGACTTTTTAAGATTTTTATGCCTCCTGGATGAGGGATTTAGTCAATCTATCCTCGTCTATTTTGCTGGC
TTCTCCGTATTTTAAATTTCTAGTTTGCACTCCCTTCCTGAGAGCACGGCGATTGCAGAGTAGTTAATAC
TCTGAGGGCAGGCTTCTGTGAAAAGGTTGCCTGGGCTCAGTGTGAGATTTTGCCATAAAAAGGGGTCCTG
CCCCTGTGTACAGACAGATCGGAATCTAGAGTGCATACTCAGAGTCCCCGCGGTTCCGGGGCTCTGATCT
CAGGGCATCTTTGCCTAGAGATCCTCTACGCCGGACGCATCGTGGCCCTCGAATTCGTAATCATGGTCAT
AGCTGTTTCCTGTGTGAAATTGTTATCCGCTCACAATTCCACACAACATACGAGCCGGAAGCATAAAGTG
TAAAGCCTGGGGTGCCTAATGAGTGAGCTAACTCACATTAATTGCGTTGCGCTCACTGCCCGCTTTCCAG
TCGGGAAACCTGTCGTGCCAGCTGCATTAATGAATCGGCCAACGCGCGGGGAGAGGCGGTTTGCGTATTG
GGCGCTCTTCCGCTTCCTCGCTCACTGACTCGCTGCGCTCGGTCGTTCGGCTGCGGCGAGCGGTATCAGC
TCACTCAAAGGCGGTAATACGGTTATCCACAGAATCAGGGGATAACGCAGGAAAGAACATGTGAGCAAAA
GGCCAGCAAAAGGCCAGGAACCGTAAAAAGGCCGCGTTGCTGGCGTTTTTCCATAGGCTCCGCCCCCCTG
ACGAGCATCACAAAAATCGACGCTCAAGTCAGAGGTGGCGAAACCCGACAGGACTATAAAGATACCAGGC
GTTTCCCCCTGGAAGCTCCCTCGTGCGCTCTCCTGTTCCGACCCTGCCGCTTACCGGATACCTGTCCGCC
TTTCTCCCTTCGGGAAGCGTGGCGCTTTCTCATAGCTCACGCTGTAGGTATCTCAGTTCGGTGTAGGTCG
TTCGCTCCAAGCTGGGCTGTGTGCACGAACCCCCCGTTCAGCCCGACCGCTGCGCCTTATCCGGTAACTA
TCGTCTTGAGTCCAACCCGGTAAGACACGACTTATCGCCACTGGCAGCAGCCACTGGTAACAGGATTAGC
AGAGCGAGGTATGTAGGCGGTGCTACAGAGTTCTTGAAGTGGTGGCCTAACTACGGCTACACTAGAAGGA
CAGTATTTGGTATCTGCGCTCTGCTGAAGCCAGTTACCTTCGGAAAAAGAGTTGGTAGCTCTTGATCCGG
CAAACAAACCACCGCTGGTAGCGGTGGTTTTTTTGTTTGCAAGCAGCAGATTACGCGCAGAAAAAAAGGA
TCTCAAGAAGATCCTTTGATCTTTTCTACGGGGTCTGACGCTCAGTGGAACGAAAACTCACGTTAAGGGA
TTTTGGTCATGAGATTATCAAAAAGGATCTTCACCTAGATCCTTTTAAATTAAAAATGAAGTTTTAAATC
AATCTAAAGTATATATGAGTAAACTTGGTCTGACAGTTACCAATGCTTAATCAGTGAGGCACCTATCTCA
GCGATCTGTCTATTTCGTTCATCCATAGTTGCCTGACTCCCCGTCGTGTAGATAACTACGATACGGGAGG
GCTTACCATCTGGCCCCAGTGCTGCAATGATACCGCGAGACCCACGCTCACCGGCTCCAGATTTATCAGC
AATAAACCAGCCAGCCGGAAGGGCCGAGCGCAGAAGTGGTCCTGCAACTTTATCCGCCTCCATCCAGTCT
ATTAATTGTTGCCGGGAAGCTAGAGTAAGTAGTTCGCCAGTTAATAGTTTGCGCAACGTTGTTGCCATTG
CTACAGGCATCGTGGTGTCACGCTCGTCGTTTGGTATGGCTTCATTCAGCTCCGGTTCCCAACGATCAAG
GCGAGTTACATGATCCCCCATGTTGTGCAAAAAAGCGGTTAGCTCCTTCGGTCCTCCGATCGTTGTCAGA
AGTAAGTTGGCCGCAGTGTTATCACTCATGGTTATGGCAGCACTGCATAATTCTCTTACTGTCATGCCAT
CCGTAAGATGCTTTTCTGTGACTGGTGAGTACTCAACCAAGTCATTCTGAGAATAGTGTATGCGGCGACC
GAGTTGCTCTTGCCCGGCGTCAATACGGGATAATACCGCGCCACATAGCAGAACTTTAAAAGTGCTCATC
ATTGGAAAACGTTCTTCGGGGCGAAAACTCTCAAGGATCTTACCGCTGTTGAGATCCAGTTCGATGTAAC
CCACTCGTGCACCCAACTGATCTTCAGCATCTTTTACTTTCACCAGCGTTTCTGGGTGAGCAAAAACAGG
AAGGCAAAATGCCGCAAAAAAGGGAATAAGGGCGACACGGAAATGTTGAATACTCATACTCTTCCTTTTT
CAATATTATTGAAGCATTTATCAGGGTTATTGTCTCATGAGCGGATACATATTTGAATGTATTTAGAAAA
ATAAACAAATAGGGGTTCCGCGCACATTTCCCCGAAAAGTGCCACCTGACGTCTAAGAAACCATTATTAT
CATGACATTAACCTATAAAAATAGGCGTATCACGAGGCCCTTTCGTCTCGCGCGTTTCGGTGATGACGGT
GAAAACCTCTGACACATGCAGCTCCCGGAGACGGTCACAGCTTGTCTGTAAGCGGATGCCGGGAGCAGAC
AAGCCCGTCAGGGCGCGTCAGCGGGTGTTGGCGGGTGTCGGGGCTGGCTTAACTATGCGGCATCAGAGCA
GATTGTACTGAGAGTGCACCATATGCGGTGTGAAATACCGCACAGATGCGTAAGGAGAAAATACCGCATC
AGGCGCCATTCGCCATTCAGGCTGCGCAACTGTTGGGAAGGGCGATCGGTGCGGGCCTCTTCGCTATTAC
GCCAGCTGGCGAAAGGGGGATGTGCTGCAAGGCGATTAAGTTGGGTAACGCCAGGGTTTTCCCAGTCACG
ACGTTGTAAAACGACGGCCAGTGCC
