>Addgene plasmid #36955 | pCMMP-LMP1-IRES-eGFP | addgene partial sequence | sequence record 46841 | pLXSN-5
AGCCCTCACTCCTTCTCTAGGCGCCCCCATATGGCCATATGAGATCTTATATGGGGCACCCCCGCCCCTT
GTAAACTTCCCTGACCCTGACATGACAAGAGTTACTAACAGCCCCTCTCTCCAAGCTCACTTACAGGCTC
TCTACTTAGTCCAGCACGAAGTCTGGAGACCTCTGGCGGCAGCCTACCAAGAACAACTGGACCGACCGGT
CAATTCCCGGGGATCCGTTGAGGATGGAACACGACCTTGAGAGGGGCCCACCGGGCCCGCGACGGCCCCC
TCGAGGACCCCCCCTCTCCTCTTCCCTAGGCCTTGCTCTCCTTCTCCTCCTCTTGGCGCTACTGTTTTGG
CTGTACATCGTTATGAGTGACTGGACTGGAGGAGCCCTCCTTGTCCTCTATTCCTTTGCTCTCATGCTTA
TAATTATAATTTTGATCATCTTTATCTTCAGAAGAGACCTTCTCTGTCCACTTGGAGCCCTTTGTATACT
CCTACTGATGATCACCCTCCTGCTCATCGCTCTCTGGAATTTGCACGGACAGGCATTGTACCTTGGAATT
GTGCTGTTCATCTTCGGGTGCTTACTTGTCTTAGGTCTCTGGATCTACTTATTGGAGATTCTCTGGCGAC
TTGGTGCCACCATCTGGCAGCTTTTGGCCTTCTTCCTAGCCTTCTTCCTAGACCTCATCCTGCTCATTAT
TGCTCTCTATCTACAACAAAACTGGTGGACTCTATTGGTTGATCTCCTTTGGCTCCTCCTGTTTCTGGCG
ATTTTAATCTGGATGTATTACCATGGACAACGACACAGTGATGAACACCACCACGATGACTCCCTCCCGC
ACCCTCAACAAGCTACCGATGATTCTGGCCATGAA
