>Addgene plasmid #36955 | pCMMP-LMP1-IRES-eGFP | addgene partial sequence | sequence record 46853 | EGFP-N 5'-CGTCGCCGTCCAGCTCGACCAG-3'
CTCGCCCTTGCTCACCATGGTTGTGGCCATATTATCATCGTGTTTTTCAAAGGAAAACCACGTCCCCGTG
GTTCGGGGGGCCTAGACGTTTTTTTAACCTCGACTAAACACATGTAAAGCATGTGCACCGAGGCCCCAGA
TCAGATCCCATACAATGGGGTACCTTCTGGGCATCCTTCAGCCCCTTGTTGAATACGCTTGAGGAGAGCC
ATTTGACTCTTTCCACAACTATCCAACTCACAACGTGGCACTGGGGTTGTGCCGCCTTTGCAGGTGTATC
TTATACACGTGGCTTTTGGCCGCAGAGGCACCTGTCGCCAGGTGGGGGGTTCCGCTGCCTGCAAAGGGTC
GCTACAGACGTTGTTTGTCTTCAAGAAGCTTCCAGAGGAACTGCTTCCTTCACGACATTCAACAGACCTT
GCATTCCTTTGGCGAGAGGGGAAAGACCCCTAGGAATGCTCGTCAAGAAGACAGGGCCAGGTTTCCGGGC
CCTCACATTGCCAAAAGACGGCAATATGGTGGAAAATAACATATAGACAAACGCACACCGGCCTTATTCC
AAGCGGCTTCGGCCAGTAACGTTAGGGGGGGGGGCGGAATTCCGGATCCTCGAGGTATACATGCATACGC
GTCTCGAGTGGCCAGACCCGGGTCCTTGCTACCTGTGTGGTGTGTTAAGGGCTGGGTAAAGGTGTCTGCC
AATTCTCGCATGTCCTCCTTTCCCCTTGTTTTGAAATA
